Addgene plasmid #194021: RcSxph E540Q
Purpose: Protein expression and characterization
Depositing lab: Dan Minor. Depositing organization: University of California, San Francisco (UCSF). Publication: Definition of a saxitoxin (STX) binding code enables discovery and characterization of the anuran saxiphilin family. Chen Z, Zakrzewska S, Hajare HS, Alvarez-Buylla A, Abderemane-Ali F, Bogan M, Ramirez D, O'Connell LA, Du Bois J, Minor DL Jr. Proc Natl Acad Sci U S A. 2022 Nov;119(44):e2210114119. doi: 10.1073/pnas.2210114119. Epub 2022 Oct 24. PubMed 36279441.
Backbone
  Vector backbone: pFastBac1
  Backbone manufacturer: Invitrogen
  Vector type: Insect Expression
Growth in bacteria
  Bacterial resistance: Ampicillin, 100 μg/mL
  Growth temperature: 37°C
  Growth strain: DH5alpha
  Copy number: High Copy
Gene/Insert
  Gene/Insert name: Rana catesbeiana Saxiphilin
  Species: Rana catesbeiana
  Mutation: E540Q
  GenBank ID: U05246.1
  Promoter: Polyhedrin
  Tag / fusion protein: mEGFP, (C terminal on insert); His10 (C terminal on insert)
  Cloning method: Gibson Cloning
  Sequencing primers: 5′ Polyhedrin forward; 3′ GFP reverse
Terms and licenses: Academic/Nonprofit Terms; Industry Terms: Not Available to Industry
Depositor comments: Mutation numbering scheme is based on the predicted signal peptide (SP) cleavage site and does not include SP. Relative to U05246.1, RcSxph contains an additional M following signal peptide.
How to cite: RcSxph E540Q was a gift from Dan Minor (Addgene plasmid # 194021 ; http://n2t.net/addgene:194021 ; RRID:Addgene_194021)
