[The description below was written by a language model from this plasmid's Addgene catalogue record and pLannotate feature annotations shown in this document.]
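Description:
RcSxph E540Q is an insect-cell expression construct built on the pFastBac1 donor backbone of the Bac-to-Bac baculovirus system. It is about 8 kb and is maintained in E. coli through a high-copy ColE1/pUC-type origin with ampicillin resistance; an f1 origin is also present. The expression cassette and a gentamicin resistance gene (driven by the Pc integron promoter) lie between the Tn7L and Tn7R ends of a mini-Tn7 element. This arrangement lets the cassette be transposed into a baculovirus shuttle genome (bacmid) in a suitable helper strain, and the resulting recombinant bacmid is used to produce virus for infecting insect cells.

The payload is the American bullfrog (Rana catesbeiana, also Lithobates catesbeianus) saxiphilin coding sequence, a soluble protein that binds the neurotoxin saxitoxin. It carries the point substitution E540Q. According to the depositor, residue numbering starts at the predicted signal peptide cleavage site and so excludes the signal peptide, and the construct has one extra methionine after the signal peptide relative to the reference GenBank entry. Transcription comes from the strong, very late polyhedrin promoter and is terminated by the SV40 polyadenylation signal. The protein is fused at its C terminus to monomeric EGFP followed by a His10 tag; the automated annotation registers this only as a partial 6xHis match. The GFP provides a fluorescent readout of expression and behaviour, and the histidine tag allows metal-affinity purification.

The stated purpose is protein expression and characterization. The associated publication defines a saxitoxin binding code in saxiphilins, so this mutant presumably tests the contribution of residue E540 to toxin binding, although the record does not state this.
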