Features (pLannotate 1.2.2; 17 found; start..end, strand, type, name):
    156..247     +  promoter       polyhedrin promoter: polh from Autographa californica; promoter for the baculovirus polyhedrin gene
    290..2824    +  CDS            SAX_LITCT: Experimental evidence at protein level: Swiss-Prot protein existence level 1. Binds specifically to the neurotoxin saxitoxin. Its physiological role may be to transport or sequester an endogenous organic molecule other than Fe(3+). It may participate in a detoxification mechanism for neutralizing a microbial toxin. From Lithobates catesbeianus (American bullfrog) (Rana catesbeiana).
   2873..3586    +  CDS            mEGFP: mEGFP is a basic (constitutively fluorescent) green fluorescent protein published in 2002, derived from Aequorea victoria. It has moderate acid sensitivity.
   3599..3615    +  CDS            6xHis (fragment): 6xHis affinity tag
   3658..3741    +  CDS            large T antigen (fragment): large T antigen from SV40 (simian virus 40)
   3764..3898    +  polyA_signal   SV40 poly(A) signal: SV40 polyadenylation signal
   3927..4092    -  mobile_element Tn7L: mini-Tn7 element (left end of the Tn7 transposon) Tn7
   4255..4271    +  CDS            lacZα (fragment): LacZα fragment of β-galactosidase; lacZ fragment
   4276..4730    +  rep_origin     f1 ori (sequence partly withheld): f1 bacteriophage origin of replication; arrow indicates direction of (+) strand synthesis
   4756..4860    +  promoter       AmpR promoter: bla
   4861..5721    +  CDS            AmpR: β-lactamase; bla; confers resistance to ampicillin, carbenicillin, and related antibiotics
   5892..6480    +  rep_origin     ori: high-copy-number ColE1/pMB1/pBR322/pUC origin of replication
   6666..6717    -  misc_feature   bom (fragment): basis of mobility region from pBR322
   6785..7009    -  mobile_element Tn7R: mini-Tn7 element (right end of the Tn7 transposon) Tn7
   7076..7609    -  CDS            GmR: gentamycin acetyltransferase; aacC1; confers resistance to gentamycin
   7779..7807    -  promoter       Pc promoter: intI1 (promoter lies within the coding sequence); class 1 integron promoter
   7785..129     -  CDS            YPR2_ECOLX (fragment) (across the origin): Protein predicted: Swiss-Prot protein existence level 4. From Escherichia coli.
>Addgene plasmid #194021 | RcSxph E540Q | addgene full sequence | sequence record 390708 | Addgene NGS Result
GGAAGACCTCGGCCGTCGCGGCGCTTGCCGGTGGTGCTGACCCCGGATGAAGTGGTTCGCATCCTCGGTT
TTCTGGAAGGCGAGCATCGTTTGTTCGCCCAGGACTCTAGCTATAGTTCTAGTGGTTGGCTACGTATACT
CCGGAATATTAATAGATCATGGAGATAATTAAAATGATAACCATCTCGCAAATAAATAAGTATTTTACTG
TTTTCGTAACAGTTTTGTAATAAAAAAACCTATAAATATTCCGGATTATTCATACCGTCCCACCATCGGG
CGCGGATCCATGGCTCCTACCTTCCAGACCGCTCTGTTCTTCACCATCATCTCCCTGTCCTTCGCTATGG
CCCCGAACGCAAAGCAAGTCCGCTGGTGTGCTATCAGCGACCTGGAGCAGAAGAAATGCAACGATCTGGT
TGGTAGCTGCAACGTGCCGGACATCACCCTGGTGTGCGTTCTGCGTAGCAGCACCGAAGATTGCATGACC
GCGATCAAGGACGGTCAGGCGGATGCTATGTTCCTGGACAGCGGCGAGGTGTACGAAGCGAGCAAAGATC
CGTACAACCTGAAGCCGATCATCGCTGAACCGTACAGCAGCAACCGTGACCTGCAGAAGTGCCTGAAAGA
GCGTCAGCAGGCGCTGGCTAAGAAAATGATCGGTCACTACATCCCGCAGTGCGATGAGAAAGGCAACTAC
CAACCGCAGCAGTGCCACGGTAGCACCGGTCACTGCTGGTGCGTTAACGCGATGGGTGAAAAGATCAGCG
GTACCAACACCCCGCCGGGTCAGACCCGTGCTACCTGCGAGCGTCACGAACTGCCGAAGTGCCTGAAAGA
ACGTCAGGTGGCGCTGGGTGGCGACGAGAAAGTTCTGGGTCGTTTCGTGCCGCAGTGCGATGAAAAGGGC
AACTACGAGCCGCAGCAGTTCCACGGTAGCACCGGCTACTCCTGGTGTGTTAACGCGATCGGCGAGGAAA
TCGCTGGCACCAAAACCCCGCCGGGCAAGATCCCGGCTACCTGCCAGAAGCACGACCTGGTGACCACCTG
CCACTACGCGGTTGCTATGGTGAAGAAAAGCAGCGCGTTCCAGTTCAACCAGCTGAAGGGCAAACGTAGC
TGCCACAGCGGTGTTAGCAAAACCGACGGCTGGAAGGCGCTGGTGACCGTTCTGGTGGAAAAGAAACTGC
TGAGCTGGGATGGTCCGGCGAAAGAGAGCATCCAGCGTGCTATGAGCAAGTTCTTCAGCGTGAGCTGCAT
TCCGGGTGCTACCCAGACCAACCTGTGCAAGCAGTGCAAAGGCGAGGAAGGCAAGAACTGCAAAAACAGC
CACGACGAACCGTACTACGGTAACTACGGCGCGTTCCGTTGCCTGAAGGAAGACATGGGTGACGTTGCGT
TCCTGCGTAGCACCGCTCTGAGCGACGAGCACAGCGAAGTGTACGAGCTGCTGTGCCCGGATAACACCCG
TAAGCCGCTGAACAAGTACAAAGAGTGCAACCTGGGTACCGTTCCGGCTGGCACCGTGGTTACCCGTAAG
ATCAGCGACAAAACCGAAGACATCAACAACTTCCTGATGGAGGCGCAGAAGCGTCAGTGCAAACTGTTCA
GCAGCGCTCACGGCAAGGACCTGATGTTCGACGATAGCACCCTGCAGCTGGCTCTGCTGAGCAGCGAGGT
TGATGCTTTCCTGTACCTGGGTGTGAAACTGTTCCACGCGATGAAGGCTCTGACCGGCGACGCTCACCTG
CCGAGCAAGAACAAAGTGCGTTGGTGCACCATCAACAAGCTGGAAAAGATGAAATGCGACGATTGGAGCG
CGGTTAGCGGTGGCGCGATCGCTTGCACCGAGGCTAGCTGCCCGAAGGGCTGCGTGAAACAGATCCTGAA
GGGCGAAGCGGACGCTGTTAAGCTGGAAGTGCAGTACATGTACGAGGCGCTGATGTGCGGTCTGCTGCCG
GCTGTTCAGGAATACCACAACAAAGACGATTTCGGTCCGTGCAAGACCCCAGGTAGCCCGTACACCGACT
TCGGCACCCTGCGTGCGGTTGCTCTGGTGAAGAAAAGCAACAAAGACATCAACTGGAACAACATCAAGGG
CAAGAAGAGCTGCCACACCGGTGTGGGCGACATCGCTGGCTGGGTTATCCCGGTGAGCCTGATCCGTCGT
CAGAACGATAACAGCGACATCGATAGCTTCTTCGGCGAGAGCTGCGCGCCGGGCAGCGACACCAAAAGCA
ACCTGTGCAAGCTGTGCATCGGTGACCCGAAGAACAGCGCGGCTAACACCAAATGCAGCCTGAGCGACAA
GGAAGCGTACTACGGTAACCAGGGCGCTTTCCGTTGCCTGGTGGAGAAAGGTGACGTTGCTTTCGTGCCG
CACACCGTGGTTTTCGAAAACACCGATGGCAAGAACCCGGCGGTTTGGGCTAAGAACCTGAAAAGCGAAG
ACTTCGAGCTGCTGTGCCTGGATGGTAGCCGTGCGCCGGTGAGCAACTACAAGAGCTGCAAACTGAGCGG
TATCCCGCCGCCGGCTATCGTTACCCGTGAGGAAAGCATCAGCGACGTGGTTCGTATCGTGGCTAACCAG
CAGAGCCTGTACGGTCGTAAAGGCTTCGAGAAGGATATGTTCCAGCTGTTCAGCAGCAACAAGGGTAACA
ACCTGCTGTTCAACGACAACACCCAGTGCCTGATCACCTTCGATCGTCAGCCGAAAGACATCATGGAAGA
TTACTTCGGCAAGCCGTACTACACCACCGTGTACGGCGCGTCCCGCTCCGCTATGTCCTCCGAACTGATT
TCCGCCTGTACCATTAAACACTGCTCGAATTCTTTGGAAGTTTTGTTTCAAGGTCCAACTGCTGCCGCCG
CTGTGAGCAAGGGCGAGGAGCTGTTCACCGGGGTGGTGCCCATCCTGGTCGAGCTGGACGGCGACGTAAA
CGGCCACAAGTTCAGCGTGTCCGGCGAGGGCGAGGGCGATGCCACCTACGGCAAGCTGACCCTGAAGTTC
ATCTGCACCACCGGCAAGCTGCCCGTGCCCTGGCCCACCCTCGTGACCACCCTGACCTACGGCGTGCAGT
GCTTCAGCCGCTACCCCGACCACATGAAGCAGCACGACTTCTTCAAGTCCGCCATGCCCGAAGGCTACGT
CCAGGAGCGCACCATCTTCTTCAAGGACGACGGCAACTACAAGACCCGCGCCGAGGTGAAGTTCGAGGGC
GACACCCTGGTGAACCGCATCGAGCTGAAGGGCATCGACTTCAAGGAGGACGGCAACATCCTGGGGCACA
AGCTGGAGTACAACTACAACAGCCACAACGTCTATATCATGGCCGACAAGCAGAAGAACGGCATCAAGGT
GAACTTCAAGATCCGCCACAACATCGAGGACGGCAGCGTGCAGCTCGCCGACCACTACCAGCAGAACACC
CCCATCGGCGACGGCCCCGTGCTGCTGCCCGACAACCACTACCTGAGCACCCAGTCCAAGCTGAGCAAAG
ACCCCAACGAGAAGCGCGATCACATGGTCCTGCTGGAGTTCGTGACCGCCGCCGGGATCACTCTCGGCAT
GGACGAGCTGTACAAGTCCGGAGGTGGTCACCATCACCATCACCACCATCACCATCACTAATAGAAGCTT
GTCGAGAAGTACTAGAGGATCATAATCAGCCATACCACATTTGTAGAGGTTTTACTTGCTTTAAAAAACC
TCCCACACCTCCCCCTGAACCTGAAACATAAAATGAATGCAATTGTTGTTGTTAACTTGTTTATTGCAGC
TTATAATGGTTACAAATAAAGCAATAGCATCACAAATTTCACAAATAAAGCATTTTTTTCACTGCATTCT
AGTTGTGGTTTGTCCAAACTCATCAATGTATCTTATCATGTCTGGATCTGATCACTGCTTGAGCCTAGGA
GATCCGAACCAGATAAGTGAAATCTAGTTCCAAACTATTTTGTCATTTTTAATTTTCGTATTAGCTTACG
ACGCTACACCCAGTTCCCATCTATTTTGTCACTCTTCCCTAAATAATCCTTAAAAACTCCATTTCCACCC
CTCCCAGTTCCCAACTATTTTGTCCGCCCACAGCGGGGCATTTTTCTTCCTGTTACGTTTTTAATCAAAC
ATCCTGCCAACTCCATGTGACAAACCGTCATCTTCGGCTACTTTTTCTCTGTCACAGAATGAAAATTTTT
CTGTCATCTCTTCGTTATTAATGTTTGTAATTGACTGAATATCAACGCTTATTTGCAGCCTGAATGGCGA
ATGGG
[124 nt withheld, positions 4276-4399]
C
[91 nt withheld, positions 4401-4491]
A
[49 nt withheld, positions 4493-4541]
CCTTTGACGTTGGAGTCCACGTTCTT
[37 nt withheld, positions 4568-4604]
ACCCTATCTCGGTCTATTCTTTTGATTTATAAGGGATTTTGCCGATTTCGGCCTATTGGTTAAAAAATGA
GCTGATTTAACAAAAATTTAACGCGAATTTTAACAAAATATTAACGCTTACAATTTAGGTGGCACTTTTC
GGGGAAATGTGCGCGGAACCCCTATTTGTTTATTTTTCTAAATACATTCAAATATGTATCCGCTCATGAG
ACAATAACCCTGATAAATGCTTCAATAATATTGAAAAAGGAAGAGTATGAGTATTCAACATTTCCGTGTC
GCCCTTATTCCCTTTTTTGCGGCATTTTGCCTTCCTGTTTTTGCTCACCCAGAAACGCTGGTGAAAGTAA
AAGATGCTGAAGATCAGTTGGGTGCACGAGTGGGTTACATCGAACTGGATCTCAACAGCGGTAAGATCCT
TGAGAGTTTTCGCCCCGAAGAACGTTTTCCAATGATGAGCACTTTTAAAGTTCTGCTATGTGGCGCGGTA
TTATCCCGTATTGACGCCGGGCAAGAGCAACTCGGTCGCCGCATACACTATTCTCAGAATGACTTGGTTG
AGTACTCACCAGTCACAGAAAAGCATCTTACGGATGGCATGACAGTAAGAGAATTATGCAGTGCTGCCAT
AACCATGAGTGATAACACTGCGGCCAACTTACTTCTGACAACGATCGGAGGACCGAAGGAGCTAACCGCT
TTTTTGCACAACATGGGGGATCATGTAACTCGCCTTGATCGTTGGGAACCGGAGCTGAATGAAGCCATAC
CAAACGACGAGCGTGACACCACGATGCCTGTAGCAATGGCAACAACGTTGCGCAAACTATTAACTGGCGA
ACTACTTACTCTAGCTTCCCGGCAACAATTAATAGACTGGATGGAGGCGGATAAAGTTGCAGGACCACTT
CTGCGCTCGGCCCTTCCGGCTGGCTGGTTTATTGCTGATAAATCTGGAGCCGGTGAGCGTGGGTCTCGCG
GTATCATTGCAGCACTGGGGCCAGATGGTAAGCCCTCCCGTATCGTAGTTATCTACACGACGGGGAGTCA
GGCAACTATGGATGAACGAAATAGACAGATCGCTGAGATAGGTGCCTCACTGATTAAGCATTGGTAACTG
TCAGACCAAGTTTACTCATATATACTTTAGATTGATTTAAAACTTCATTTTTAATTTAAAAGGATCTAGG
TGAAGATCCTTTTTGATAATCTCATGACCAAAATCCCTTAACGTGAGTTTTCGTTCCACTGAGCGTCAGA
CCCCGTAGAAAAGATCAAAGGATCTTCTTGAGATCCTTTTTTTCTGCGCGTAATCTGCTGCTTGCAAACA
AAAAAACCACCGCTACCAGCGGTGGTTTGTTTGCCGGATCAAGAGCTACCAACTCTTTTTCCGAAGGTAA
CTGGCTTCAGCAGAGCGCAGATACCAAATACTGTTCTTCTAGTGTAGCCGTAGTTAGGCCACCACTTCAA
GAACTCTGTAGCACCGCCTACATACCTCGCTCTGCTAATCCTGTTACCAGTGGCTGCTGCCAGTGGCGAT
AAGTCGTGTCTTACCGGGTTGGACTCAAGACGATAGTTACCGGATAAGGCGCAGCGGTCGGGCTGAACGG
GGGGTTCGTGCACACAGCCCAGCTTGGAGCGAACGACCTACACCGAACTGAGATACCTACAGCGTGAGCT
ATGAGAAAGCGCCACGCTTCCCGAAGGGAGAAAGGCGGACAGGTATCCGGTAAGCGGCAGGGTCGGAACA
GGAGAGCGCACGAGGGAGCTTCCAGGGGGAAACGCCTGGTATCTTTATAGTCCTGTCGGGTTTCGCCACC
TCTGACTTGAGCGTCGATTTTTGTGATGCTCGTCAGGGGGGCGGAGCCTATGGAAAAACGCCAGCAACGC
GGCCTTTTTACGGTTCCTGGCCTTTTGCTGGCCTTTTGCTCACATGTTCTTTCCTGCGTTATCCCCTGAT
TCTGTGGATAACCGTATTACCGCCTTTGAGTGAGCTGATACCGCTCGCCGCAGCCGAACGACCGAGCGCA
GCGAGTCAGTGAGCGAGGAAGCGGAAGAGCGCCTGATGCGGTATTTTCTCCTTACGCATCTGTGCGGTAT
TTCACACCGCATAGACCAGCCGCGTAACCTGGCAAAATCGGTTACGGTTGAGTAATAAATGGATGCCCTG
CGTAAGCGGGTGTGGGCGGACAATAAAGTCTTAAACTGAACAAAATAGATCTAAACTATGACAATAAAGT
CTTAAACTAGACAGAATAGTTGTAAACTGAAATCAGTCCAGTTATGCTGTGAAAAAGCATACTGGACTTT
TGTTATGGCTAAAGCAAACTCTTCATTTTCTGAAGTGCAAATTGCCCGTCGTATTAAAGAGGGGCGTGGC
CAAGGGCATGGTAAAGACTATATTCGCGGCGTTGTGACAATTTACCGAACAACTCCGCGGCCGGGAAGCC
GATCTCGGCTTGAACGAATTGTTAGGTGGCGGTACTTGGGTCGATATCAAAGTGCATCACTTCTTCCCGT
ATGCCCAACTTTGTATAGAGAGCCACTGCGGGATCGTCACCGTAATCTGCTTGCACGTAGATCACATAAG
CACCAAGCGCGTTGGCCTCATGCTTGAGGAGATTGATGAGCGCGGTGGCAATGCCCTGCCTCCGGTGCTC
GCCGGAGACTGCGAGATCATAGATATAGATCTCACTACGCGGCTGCTCAAACTTGGGCAGAACGTAAGCC
GCGAGAGCGCCAACAACCGCTTCTTGGTCGAAGGCAGCAAGCGCGATGAATGTCTTACTACGGAGCAAGT
TCCCGAGGTAATCGGAGTCCGGCTGATGTTGGGAGTAGGTGGCTACGTCTCCGAACTCACGACCGAAAAG
ATCAAGAGCAGCCCGCATGGATTTGACTTGGTCAGGGCCGAGCCTACATGTGCGAATGATGCCCATACTT
GAGCCACCTAACTTTGTTTTAGGGCGACTGCCCTGCTGCGTAACATCGTTGCTGCTCCATAACATCAAAC
ATCGACCCACGGCGTAACGCGCTTGCTGCTTGGATGCCCGAGGCATAGACTGTACAAAAAAACAGTCATA
ACAAGCCATGAAAACCGCCACTGCGCCGTTACCACCGCTGCGTTCGGTCAAGGTTCTGGACCAGTTGCGT
GAGCGCATACGCTACTTGCATTACAGTTTACGAACCGAACAGGCTTATGTCAACTGGGTTCGTGCCTTCA
TCCGTTTCCACGGTGTGCGTCACCCGGCAACCTTGGGCAGCAGCGAAGTCGAGGCATTTCTGTCCTGGCT
GGCGAACGAGCGCAAGGTTTCGGTCTCCACGCATCGTCAGGCATTGGCGGCCTTGCTGTTCTTCTACGGC
AAGGTGCTGTGCACGGATCTGCCCTGGCTTCAGGAGATC
